Addgene plasmid #29463: pJAK2.B
Purpose: (Empty Backbone)
Depositing lab: Zakaria Hmama. Depositing organization: University of British Columbia. Publication: A broad-range of recombination cloning vectors in mycobacteria. Sun J, Lau A, Wang X, Liao TY, Zoubeidi A, Hmama Z. Plasmid. 2009 Nov . 62(3):158-65. 10.1016/j.plasmid.2009.07.003 PubMed 19647016.
Backbone
  Vector backbone: pMV261
  Backbone size (bp): 4492
  Vector type: Bacterial Expression ; Mycobacteria expression
  Promoter: Hsp60
  Tag / fusion protein: M. tuberculosis FbpB signal sequence (N terminal on backbone)
Growth in bacteria
  Bacterial resistance: Chloramphenicol and Kanamycin, 25 & 50 μg/mL
  Growth temperature: 37°C
  Growth strain: ccdB Survival
  Growth instructions: ccdb survival
  Copy number: Unknown
Gene/Insert
  Cloning method: Gateway Cloning
Terms and licenses: Academic/Nonprofit Terms; Industry Terms: Not Available to Industry
Depositor comments: Replicative mycobacterial destination vector for recombination cloning. Please note that there are multiple discrepancies between Addgene's quality control sequence and the depositor's theoretical sequence. The Hmama lab assures us that these differences should not affect plasmid function.
How to cite: pJAK2.B was a gift from Zakaria Hmama (Addgene plasmid # 29463 ; http://n2t.net/addgene:29463 ; RRID:Addgene_29463)
