[The description below was written by a language model from this plasmid's Addgene catalogue record and pLannotate feature annotations shown in this document.]
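Description:
pJAK2.B is an empty Gateway destination vector for protein expression in mycobacteria, built on the pMV261 backbone and described by the depositor as a replicative (episomal) mycobacterial vector for recombination cloning. It is an E. coli–mycobacteria shuttle plasmid. The annotated ColE1/pUC-type origin supports propagation in E. coli, and kanamycin resistance is the backbone marker. The automated annotation finds only a fragment of the aph(3')-Ia gene, next to an unexpected dnaA-like fragment and a Tn903 transposase remnant. No mycobacterial replicon is annotated in the feature table, although roughly 2.4 kb downstream of the E. coli origin carries no features. The depositor also notes multiple discrepancies between the theoretical sequence, which is the one annotated here, and the repository's quality-control sequence, and states that these should not affect function.

The catalogue lists the Hsp60 promoter as driving expression, though the annotation does not pick it up. Immediately upstream of the Gateway cassette is a fragment of fbpB (antigen 85B), corresponding to the M. tuberculosis FbpB signal sequence listed as an N-terminal tag on the backbone. The cassette has attR1 and attR2 sites flanking a chloramphenicol acetyltransferase gene and the ccdB toxin gene, followed by a short MCS remnant and the rrnB T1 terminator. In an LR reaction, a gene from an entry clone replaces the CmR–ccdB segment. ccdB then counterselects unrecombined vector in standard E. coli strains, which is why the empty plasmid must be maintained in a ccdB-tolerant strain under chloramphenicol and kanamycin. The incoming ORF ends up downstream of the FbpB signal sequence, an arrangement that would be expected to direct the fusion protein for secretion from the mycobacterial host.
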