Features (pLannotate 1.2.2; 14 found; start..end, strand, type, name):
     70..219     +  CDS            fbpB (fragment): A85B_MYCBO - Experimental evidence at protein level: Swiss-Prot protein existence level 1. The antigen 85 proteins (FbpA, FbpB, FbpC) are responsible for the high affinity of mycobacteria for fibronectin, a large adhesive glycoprotein, which facilitates the attachment of Mycobacteria to murine alveolar macrophages (AMs) (PubMed:8406884). They also help to maintain the integrity of the cell wall by catalyzing the transfer of mycolic acids to cell wall arabinogalactan and through the synthesis of alpha,alpha-trehalose dimycolate (TDM, cord factor). They catalyze the transfer of a mycoloyl residu
    232..356     +  protein_bind   attR1: mutant version of attR; recombination site for the Gateway® LR reaction LR Clonase™
    381..411     +  promoter       lac UV5 promoter: E. coli lac promoter with an "up" mutation
    435..464     +  promoter       cat promoter (fragment): promoter of the E. coli cat gene encoding chloramphenicol acetyltransferase
    465..1124    +  CDS            CmR: chloramphenicol acetyltransferase; cat; confers resistance to chloramphenicol
   1303..1461    +  CDS            ccdA (fragment): CCDA_ECO57 - Also known as H, letA. Experimental evidence at protein level: Swiss-Prot protein existence level 1. Antitoxin component of a type II toxin-antitoxin (TA) system which inhibits the post-segregational killing (PSK) of plasmid-free cells, also referred to as a plasmid addiction system. Binds to and blocks the activity of CcdB; will also remove bound CcdB protein from the CcdB-GyrA complex by forming a CcdA-CcdB complex, a process termed rejuvenation. Functions as a transcriptional corepressor for the ccdAB operon, repression also requires CcdB (By similarity). From Escherichia coli
   1466..1768    +  CDS            ccdB: CCDB_ECOLI - Also known as G, letB, letD. Experimental evidence at protein level: Swiss-Prot protein existence level 1. Toxic component of a type II toxin-antitoxin (TA) system, functioning in plasmid maintainence. Responsible for the post- segregational killing (PSK) of plasmid-free cells, also referred to as a plasmid addiction system. Half-life of over 2 hours. Cell killing by CcdB is accompanied by filamentation, defects in chromosome and plasmid segregation, defects in cell division, formation of anucleate cells, decreased DNA synthesis and plasmid loss. Interferes with the activity of DN
   1812..1936    -  protein_bind   attR2: mutant version of attR; recombination site for the Gateway® LR reaction LR Clonase™
   1941..1958    -  misc_feature   MCS (fragment): multiple cloning site
   2005..2051    +  terminator     rrnB T1 terminator: transcription terminator T1 from the E. coli rrnB gene
   2208..2600    +  CDS            KanR (fragment): aminoglycoside phosphotransferase; aph(3')-Ia; confers resistance to kanamycin in bacteria or G418 (Geneticin®) in eukaryotes
   2596..3042    -  CDS            dnaA (fragment): DNAA_MYCTA - Experimental evidence at protein level: Swiss-Prot protein existence level 1. Plays an important role in the initiation and regulation of chromosomal replication. Binds to the origin of replication; it binds specifically double-stranded DNA at a 9 bp consensus (dnaA box): 5'- TTATC[CA]A[CA]A-3'. DnaA binds to ATP and to acidic phospholipids. From Mycobacterium tuberculosis (strain ATCC 25177 / H37Ra).
   3156..3299    +  CDS            TRA2_ECOLX (fragment): Protein predicted: Swiss-Prot protein existence level 4. Required for transposition of transposon Tn903. From Escherichia coli.
   3347..3935    +  rep_origin     ori: high-copy-number ColE1/pMB1/pBR322/pUC origin of replication
>Addgene plasmid #29463 | pJAK2.B | depositor full sequence | sequence record 13747 | Author sequence
TTCGCAATGGCCAAGACAATTGCGGATCCCCCGAGCACACGACGACATACAGGACAAAGGGGCACAGGTA
TGACAGACGTGAGCCGAAAGATTCGAGCTTGGGGACGCCGATTGATGATCGGCACGGCAGCGGCTGTAGT
CCTTCCGGGCCTGGTGGGGCTTGCCGGCGGAGCGGCAACCGCGGGCGCGTTCTCCCGGCCGGGGCTGCCG
GTCGAGTACGGATCCAGATCAACAAGTTTGTACAAAAAAGCTGAACGAGAAACGTAAAATGATATAAATA
TCAATATATTAAATTAGATTTTGCATAAAAAACAGACTACATAATACTGTAAAACACAACATATCCAGTC
ACTATGGCGGCCGCATTAGGCACCCCAGGCTTTACACTTTATGCTTCCGGCTCGTATAATGTGTGGATTT
TGAGTTAGGATCCGTCGAGATTTTCAGGAGCTAAGGAAGCTAAAATGGAGAAAAAAATCACTGGATATAC
CACCGTTGATATATCCCAATGGCATCGTAAAGAACATTTTGAGGCATTTCAGTCAGTTGCTCAATGTACC
TATAACCAGACCGTTCAGCTGGATATTACGGCCTTTTTAAAGACCGTAAAGAAAAATAAGCACAAGTTTT
ATCCGGCCTTTATTCACATTCTTGCCCGCCTGATGAATGCTCATCCGGAATTCCGTATGGCAATGAAAGA
CGGTGAGCTGGTGATATGGGATAGTGTTCACCCTTGTTACACCGTTTTCCATGAGCAAACTGAAACGTTT
TCATCGCTCTGGAGTGAATACCACGACGATTTCCGGCAGTTTCTACACATATATTCGCAAGATGTGGCGT
GTTACGGTGAAAACCTGGCCTATTTCCCTAAAGGGTTTATTGAGAATATGTTTTTCGTCTCAGCCAATCC
CTGGGTGAGTTTCACCAGTTTTGATTTAAACGTGGCCAATATGGACAACTTCTTCGCCCCCGTTTTCACC
ATGGGCAAATATTATACGCAAGGCGACAAGGTGCTGATGCCGCTGGCGATTCAGGTTCATCATGCCGTTT
GTGATGGCTTCCATGTCGGCAGAATGCTTAATGAATTACAACAGTACTGCGATGAGTGGCAGGGCGGGGC
GTAAAGATCTGGATCCGGCTTACTAAAAGCCAGATAACAGTATGCGTATTTGCGCGCTGATTTTTGCGGT
ATAAGAATATATACTGATATGTATACCCGAAGTATGTCAAAAAGAGGTATGCTATGAAGCAGCGTATTAC
AGTGACAGTTGACAGCGACAGCTATCAGTTGCTCAAGGCATATATGATGTCAATATCTCCGGTCTGGTAA
GCACAACCATGCAGAATGAAGCCCGTCGTCTGCGTGCCGAACGCTGGAAAGCGGAAAATCAGGAAGGGAT
GGCTGAGGTCGCCCGGTTTATTGAAATGAACGGCTCTTTTGCTGACGAGAACAGGGGCTGGTGAAATGCA
GTTTAAGGTTTACACCTATAAAAGAGAGAGCCGTTATCGTCTGTTTGTGGATGTACAGAGTGATATTATT
GACACGCCCGGGCGACGGATGGTGATCCCCCTGGCCAGTGCACGTCTGCTGTCAGATAAAGTCTCCCGTG
AACTTTACCCGGTGGTGCATATCGGGGATGAAAGCTGGCGCATGATGACCACCGATATGGCCAGTGTGCC
GGTCTCCGTTATCGGGGAAGAAGTGGCTGATCTCAGCCACCGCGAAAATGACATCAAAAACGCCATTAAC
CTGATGTTCTGGGGAATATAAATGTCAGGCTCCCTTATACACAGCCAGTCTGCAGGTCGACCATAGTGAC
TGGATATGTTGTGTTTTACAGTATTATGTAGTCTGTTTTTTATGCAAAATCTAATTTAATATATTGATAT
TTATATCATTTTACGTTTCTCGTTCAGCTTTCTTGTACAAAGTGGTTGATCTGCAGAATTCGAAGCTTAT
CGATGTCGACGTAGTTAACTAGCGTACGATCGACTGCCAGGCATCAAATAAAACGAAAGGCTCAGTCGAA
AGACTGGGCCTTTCGTTTTATCTGTTGTTTGTCCGGCCATCATGGCCGCGGTGATCAGCTAGCCAACAAA
GCGACGTTGTGTCTCAAAATCTCTGATGTTACATTGCACAAGATAAAAATATATCATCATGAACAATAAA
ACTGTCTGCTTACATAAACAGTAATACAAGGGGTGTTATGAGCCATATTCAACGGGAAACGTCTTGCTCG
AGGCCGCGATTAAATTCCAACATGGATGCTGATTTATATGGGTATAAATGGGCTCGCGATAATGTCGGGC
AATCAGGTGCGACAATCTATCGCTTGTATGGGAAGCCCCATGCGCCAGAGTTGTTTCTGAAACATGGCAA
AGGTAGCGTTGCCAATGATGTTACAGATGAGATGGTCAGACTAAACTGGCTGACGGAATTTATGCCTCTT
CCGACCATCAAGCATTTTATCCGTACTCCTGATGATGCATGGTTACTCACCACTGCGATCCCCGGGAAAA
CAGCATTCCAGGTATTAGAAGAATATCCTGATTCAGGTGAAAATATTGTTGATGCGCTGGCAGTGTTCCT
GCGCCGGTTGGCCAACTGTGCTGGTTATCGCCCCGTGCCGCAGCGCTGTCATCAATCTCGTCGTTGTCGG
TTGTGGTGTCTGGCGATGTGGTAGCAGGATTTTCGGAAGGCGGCACGGTAGTGTCGTCGGCTTCGTCGGT
CGCCGGCGGAGCGATGCGGACCCCGAGTTGGATCTGATGTCCGAGTCGGCGGCTGAGAGCGTCGGTAATC
GGGGCCCGCAGATGGCGCTCGATTTCGTTTTGGACAAAGCTGCTCGGCACGGATAACAGAGCAAACCCCT
CGACGATGGTCAATGGCTGGACGAGATTGAGCCAAGCCCTTTGCTGAGGGGTCAGCGGAGCGCTGAGATT
AGCATCACTGCTGGGTCCGTCGTCAACCTTAGGGTCGCCGTTAAGTTCGGAGACGACCGCGTTCCACACT
GTGGTGAAGCCTGAACCGGGGTCATCGGTCAACGACGTATCTCCCTGGTTCTCGTTAGTTCCGGGTCTTG
GTTCCGGGTCGAGCTACAACCGTTGAGTTGAAGGATCAGATCACGCATCTTCCCGACAACGCAGACCGTT
CCGTGGCAAAGCAAAAGTTCAAAATCACCAACTGGTCCACCTACAACAAAGCTCTCATCAACCGTGGCTC
CCTCACTTTCTGGCTGGATGATGGGGCGATTCAGGCCTGGTATGAGTCAGCAACACCTTCTTCACGAGGC
AGACCTCACTAGTTCCACTGAGCGTCAGACCCCGTAGAAAAGATCAAAGGATCTTCTTGAGATCCTTTTT
TTCTGCGCGTAATCTGCTGCTTGCAAACAAAAAAACCACCGCTACCAGCGGTGGTTTGTTTGCCGGATCA
AGAGCTACCAACTCTTTTTCCGAAGGTAACTGGCTTCAGCAGAGCGCAGATACCAAATACTGTCCTTCTA
GTGTAGCCGTAGTTAGGCCACCACTTCAAGAACTCTGTAGCACCGCCTACATACCTCGCTCTGCTAATCC
TGTTACCAGTGGCTGCTGCCAGTGGCGATAAGTCGTGTCTTACCGGGTTGGACTCAAGACGATAGTTACC
GGATAAGGCGCAGCGGTCGGGCTGAACGGGGGGTTCGTGCACACAGCCCAGCTTGGAGCGAACGACCTAC
ACCGAACTGAGATACCTACAGCGTGAGCATTGAGAAAGCGCCACGCTTCCCGAAGGGAGAAAGGCGGACA
GGTATCCGGTAAGCGGCAGGGTCGGAACAGGAGAGCGCACGAGGGAGCTTCCAGGGGGAAACGCCTGGTA
TCTTTATAGTCCTGTCGGGTTTCGCCACCTCTGACTTGAGCGTCGATTTTTGTGATGCTCGTCAGGGGGG
CGGAGCCTATGGAAAAACGCCAGCAACGCGGCCTTTTTACGGTTCCTGGCCTTTTGCTGGCCTTTTGCTC
ACATGTTCTTTCCTGCGTTATCCCCTGATTCTGTGGATAACCGTATTACCGCCTTTGAGTGAGCTGATAC
CGCTCGCCGCAGCCGAACGACCGAGCGCAACGCGTGAGCCCACCAGCTCCGTAAGTTCGGGTGCTGTGTG
GCTCGTACCCGCGCATTCAGGCGGCAGGGGGTCTAACGGGTCTAAGGCGGCGTGTACGGCCGCCACAGCG
GCTCTTAGCGGCCCGGAAACGTCCTCGAAACGACGCATGTGTTCCTCCTGGTTGGTACAGGTGGTTGGGG
GTGCTCGGCTGTCGCTGGTGTTTCATCATCAGGGCTCGACGGGAGAGCGGGGGAGTGTGCAGTTGTGGGG
TGGCCCCTCAGCGAAATATCTGACTTGGAGCTCGTGTCGGACCATACACCGGTGATTAATCGTGGTTTAT
TATCAAGCGTGAGCCACGTCGCCGACGAATTTGAGCAGCTCTGGCTGCCGTACTGGTCCCTGGCAAGCGA
CGATCTGCTCGAGGGGATCTACCGCCAAAGCCGCGCGTCGGCCCTAGGCCGCCGGTACATCGAGGCGAAC
CCAACAGCGCTGGCAAACCTGCTGGTCGTGGACGTAGACCATCCAGACGCAGCGCTCCGAGCGCTCAGCG
CCCGGGGGTCCCATCCGCTGCCCAACGCGATCGTGGGCAATCGCGCCAACGGCCACGCACACGCAGTGTG
GGCACTCAACGCCCCTGTTCCACGCACCGAATACGCGCGGCGTAAGCCGCTCGCATACATGGCGGCGTGC
GCCGAAGGCCTTCGGCGCGCCGTCGATGGCGACCGCAGTTACTCAGGCCTCATGACCAAAAACCCCGGCC
ACATCGCCTGGGAAACGGAATGGCTCCACTCAGATCTCTACACACTCAGCCACATCGAGGCCGAGCTCGG
CGCGAACATGCCACCGCCGCGCTGGCGTCAGCAGACCACGTACAAAGCGGCTCCGACGCCGCTAGGGCGG
AATTGCGCACTGTTCGATTCCGTCAGGTTGTGGGCCTATCTTCCCGCCCTCATGCGGATCTACCTGCCGA
CCCGGAACGTGGACGGACTCGGCCGCGCGATCTATGCCGAGTGCCACGCGCGAAACGCCGAATTTCCGTG
CAACGACGTGTGTCCCGGACCGCTACCGGACAGCGAGGTCCGCGCCATCGCCAACAGCATTTGGCGTTGG
ATCACAACCAAGTCGCGCATTTGGGCGGACGGGATCGTGGTCTACGAGGCCACACTCAGTGCGCGCCATG
CGGCCATCTCGCGGAAGGGCGCAGCAGCGCGCACGGCGGCGAGCACAGTTGCGCGGCGCGCAAAGTCCGC
GTCAGCCATGGAGGCATTGCTATGAGCGACGGCTACAGCGACGGCTACAGCGACGGCTACAACTGGCAGC
CGACTGTCCGCAAAAAGCGGCGCGTGACCGCCGCCGAAGGCGCTCGAATCACCGGACTATCCGAACGCCA
CGTCGTCCGGCTCGTGGCGCAGGAACGCAGCGAGTGGTTCGCCGAGCAGGCTGCACGCCGCGAACGCATC
CGCGCCTATCACGACGACGAGGGCCACTCTTGGCCGCAAACGGCCAAACATTTCGGGCTGCATCTGGACA
CCGTTAAGCGACTCGGCTATCGGGCGAGGAAAGAGCGTGCGGCAGAACAGGAAGCGGCTCAAAAGGCCCA
CAACGAAGCCGACAATCCACCGCTGTTCTAACGCAATTGGGGAGCGGGTGTCGCGGGGGTTCCGTGGGGG
GTTCCGTTGCAACGGGTCGGACAGGTAAAAGTCCTGGTAGACGCTAGTTTTCTGGTTTGGGCCATGCCTG
TCTCGTTGCGTGTTTCGTTGCGTCCGTTTTGAATACCAGCCAGACGAGACGGGGTTCTACGAATCTTGGT
CGATACCAAGCCATTTCCGCTGAATATCGTGGAGCTCACCGCCAGAATCGGTGGTTGTGGTGATGTACGT
GGCGAACTCCGTTGTAGTGCTTGTGGTGGCATCCGTGGCGCGGCCGCGGTACCAGATCTTTAAATCTAGA
GGTGACCACAACGACGCGCCCGCTTTGATCGGGGACGTCTGCGGCCGACCATTTACGGGTCTTGTTGTCG
TTGGCGGTCATGGGCCGAACATACTCACCCGGATCGGAGGGCCGAGGACAAGGTCGAACGAGGGGCATGA
CCCGGTGCGGGGCTTCTTGCACTCGGCATAGGCGAGTGCTAAGAATAACGTTGGCACTCGCGACCGGTGA
GTCGTAGGTCGGGACGGTGAGGCCAGGCCCGTCGTCGCAGCGAGTGGCAGCGAGGACAACTTGAGCCGTC
CGTCGCGGGCACTGCGCCCGGCCAGCGTAAGTAGCGGGGTTGCCGTCACCCGGTGACCCCCGGTTTCATC
CCCGATCCGGAGGAATCAC
