>Addgene plasmid #29463 | pJAK2.B | addgene partial sequence | sequence record 34854 | 29463 with CAT-R
GTATATCCAGTGATTTTTTTCTCCATTTTAGCTTCCTTAGCTCCTGAAAATCTCGACGGATCCTAACTCA
AAATCCACACATTATACGAGCCGGAAGCATAAAGTGTAAAGCCTGGGGTGCCTAATGCGGCCGCCATAGT
GACTGGATATGTTGTGTTTTACAGTATTATGTAGTCTGTTTTTTATGCAAAATCTAATTTAATATATTGA
TATTTATATCATTTTACGTTTCTCGTTCAGCTTTTTTGTACAAACTTGTTGATCTGGATCCGTACTCGAC
CGGCAGCCCCGGCCGGGAGAACGCGCCCGCGGTTGCCGCTCCGCCGGCAAGCCCCACCAGGCCCGGAAGG
ACTACAGCCGCTGCCGTGCCGATCATCAATCGGCGTCCCCAAGCTCGAATCTTTCGGCTCACGTCTGTCA
TACTTGTGCCCCTTTGTCCTGTATGTCGTCGTGTGCTCGGGGGATCCGCAATTGTCTTGGCCATTGCGAA
GTGATTCCTCCGGATCGGGGATGAAACGGGGGTCACCGGGTGACGGCAACCCCGCTACTTACGCTGGCCG
GGCGCAGTGCCCGCGACGGACGGCTCAAGTTGTCCTCGCTGCCACTCGCTGCGACGACGGGCCTGGCCTC
ACCGTCCCGACCTAGCACTCACCGGTCGCGAGTGCCAACGTTATTCTTAGCACTCGCCTATGCCGAGTGC
AAGAAGCCCCGCACCGGGTCATGCCCCTCGTTCGACCTTGTCCTCGGCCCTCCGATCCGGGTGAGTATGT
TCGGCCCATGACCGCCAACGACAACAAGACCCGTAAATGGTCGGCCGCAGACGTCCCCGATCAAAGCGGG
CGCGTTGTGGTCACCGTCTAGATTTAAAGATCTGGTACCGCGGCCGCGCCACGGATGCCACCACAGGCAC
TACAACGGAGTTCGCCACGTACATCAC
