>Addgene plasmid #29463 | pJAK2.B | addgene partial sequence | sequence record 68852 | pBR322ori-3 5'-tttgtttgcaagcagcagat-3'
AAAGGATCTCAAGAAGATCCTTTGATCTTTTCTACGGGGTCTGACGCTCATGGAACTAGTGAGGTCTGCC
TCGTGAAGAAGGTGTTGCTGACTCATACCAGGCCTGAATCGCCCCATCATCCAGCCAGAAAGTGAGGGAG
CCACGGTTGGTGAGAGCTTTGTTGTAGGTGGACCAGTTGGTGATTTTGAACTTTTGCTTTGCCACGGAAC
GGTCTGCGTTGTCGGGAAGATGCGTGATCTGATCCTTCAACTCAGCAAAAGTTCGATTTATTCAACAAAG
CCGCCGTCCCGTCAAGTCAGCGTAATGCTCTGCCAGTGTTACAACCAATTAACCAATTCTGATTAGAAAA
ACTCATCGAGCATCAAATGAAACTGCAATTTATTCATATCAGGATTATCAATACCATATTTTTGAAAAAG
CCGTTTCTGTAATGAAGGAGAAAACTCACCGAGGCAGTTCCATAGGATGGCAAGATCCTGGTATCGGTCT
GCGATTCCGACTCGTCCAACATCAATACAACCTATTAATTTCCCCTCGTCAAAAATAAGGTTATCAAGTG
AGAAATCACCATGAGTGACGACTGAATCCGGTGAGAATGGCAAAAGATTATGCATTTCTTTCCAGACTTG
TTCAACAGGCCAGCCATTACGCTCGTCATCAAAATCACTCGCATCAACCAAACCGTTATTCATTCGTGAT
TGCGCCTGAGCGAGACGAAATACGCGATCGCTGTTAAAAGGACAATTACAAACAGGAATCGAATGCAACC
GGCGCAGGAACACTGCCAGCGCATCAACAATATTTTCACCTGAATCAGGATATTCTTCTAATACCTGGAA
TGCTGTTTTCCCGGGGATCGCAGTGGTGAGTAACCATGCATCATCAGGAGTACGGATAAAATGCTTGATG
GTCGGAAGAGGCATAAATTCCGTCAGCCAGTTTAGTCTGACC
