>Addgene plasmid #29463 | pJAK2.B | addgene partial sequence | sequence record 68856 | pBR322ori-F 5'-GGGAAACGCCTGGTATCTTT-3'
GCCACCTCTGACTTGAGCGTCGATTTTTGTGATGCTCGTCAGGGGGGCGGAGCCTATGGAAAAACGCCAG
CAACGCGGCCTTTTTACGGTTCCTGGCCTTTTGCTGGCCTTTTGCTCACATGTTCTTTCCTGCGTTATCC
CCTGATTCTGTGGATAACCGTATTACCGCCTTTGAGTGAGCTGATACCGCTCGCCGCAGCCGAACGACCG
AGCGCAACGCGTGAGCCCACCAGCTCCGTAAGTTCGGGCGCTGTGTGGCTCGTACCCGCGCATTCAGGCG
GCAGGGGGTCTAACGGGTCTAAGGCGGCGTGTACGGCCGCCACAGCGGCTCTCAGCGGCCCGGAAACGTC
CTCGAAACGACGCATGTGTTCCTCCTGGTTGGTACAGGTGGTTGGGGGTGCTCGGCTGTCGCTGGTGTTC
CACCACCAGGGCTCGACGGGAGAGCGGGGGAGTGTGCAGTTGTGGGGTGGCCCCTCAGCGAAATATCTGA
CTTGGAGCTCGTGTCGGACCATACACCGGTGATTAATCGTGGTCTACTACCAAGCGTGAGCCACGTCGCC
GACGAATTTGAGCAGCTCTGGCTGCCGTACTGGCCGCTGGCAAGCGACGATCTGCTCGAGGGGATCTACC
GCCAAAGCCGCGCGTCGGCCCTAGGCCGCCGGTACATCGAGGCGAACCCAACAGCGCTGGCAAACCTGCT
GGTCGTGGACGTAGACCATCCAGACGCAGCGCTCCGAGCGCTCAGCGCCCGGGGGTCCCATCCGCTGCCC
AACGCGATCGTGGGCAATCGCGCCAACGGCCACGCACACGCAGTGTGGGCACTCAACGCCCCTGTTCCAC
GCACCGAATACGCGCGGCGTAAGCCGCTCGCATACATGGCGGCGTGCGCCGAAGGCCTTCGGCGCGCCGT
CGATGGCGACCGCAGTTACTCAGGCCTCATGACCAAAAA
