>Addgene plasmid #29463 | pJAK2.B | addgene partial sequence | sequence record 71348 | ccdb-fwd 5'-GCATGATGACCACCGATATG-3'
GTTATCGGGGAAGAAGTGGCTGATCTCAGCCACCGCGAAAATGACATCAAAAACGCCATTAACCTGATGT
TCTGGGGAATATAAATGTCAGGCTCCCTTATACACAGCCAGTCTGCAGGTCGACCATAGTGACTGGATAT
GTTGTGTTTTACAGTATTATGTAGTCTGTTTTTTATGCAAAATCTAATTTAATATATTGATATTTATATC
ATTTTACGTTTCTCGTTCAGCTTTCTTGTACAAAGTGGTTGATCTGCAGAATTCGAAGCTTATCGATGTC
GACGTAGTTAACTAGCGTACGATCGACTGCCAGGCATCAAATAAAACGAAAGGCTCAGTCGAAAGACTGG
GCCTTTCGTTTTATGCCATCATGGCCGCGGTGATCAGCTAGCCACCTGACGTCGGGGGGGGGGGAAAGCC
ACGTTGTGTCTCAAAATCTCTGATGTTACATTGCACAAGATAAAAATATATCATCATGAACAATAAAACT
GTCTGCTTACATAAACAGTAATACAAGGGGTGTTATGAGCCATATTCAACGGGAAACGTCTTGCTCGAGG
CCGCGATTAAATTCCAACATGGATGCTGATTTATATGGGTATAAATGGGCTCGCGATAATGTCGGGCAAT
CAGGTGCGACAATCTATCGCTTGTATGGGAAGCCCCATGCGCCAGAGTTGTTTCTGAAACATGGCAAAGG
TAGCGTTGCCAATGATGTTACAGATGAGATGGTCAGACTAAACTGGCTGACGGAATTTATGCCTCTTCCG
ACCATCAAGCATTTTATCCGTACTCCTGATGATGCATGGTTACTCACCACTGCGATCCCCGGGAAAACAG
CATTCCAGGTATTAGAAGAATATCCTGATTCAGGTGAAAATATTGTTGATGCGCTGGCAGTGTTCCTGCG
CCGGTTGCATTCGATTCCTGTTTGTAATTGTCCTTTTAACAGCGATCGCGTATTTCGTCTCGCTCAGGCG
CAATC
