>Addgene plasmid #29463 | pJAK2.B | addgene partial sequence | sequence record 72436 | pJAK-INTG-R 5'-GATCCGGGTGAGTATGTTCG-3'
CAACAAGACCCGTAAATGGTCGGCCGCAGACGTCCCCGATCAAAGCGGGCGCGTTGTGGTCACCGTCTAG
ATTTAAAGATCTGGTACCGCGGCCGCGCCACGGATGCCACCACAGGCACTACAACGGAGTTCGCCACGTA
CATCACCACAACCACCGATTCTGGCGGTGAGCTCCCCGATATTCAGCGGAAATGGCTTGGTATCGACCAA
GATTCGTAGAACCCCGTCTCGTCTGGCTGGTATTCAAAACGGGCGCAACGAAACACGCAACGAGACAGGC
ATGGCCCAAACCAGAAAACTAGCGTCTACCAGGACTTTTACCTGTCCGACCCGTTGCAACGGAACCCCCC
ACGGAACCCCCGCGACACCCGCTCCCCAATTGCGTTAGAACAGCGGTGGATTGTCGGCTTCGTTGTGGGC
CTTTTGAGCCGCTTCCTGTTCTGCCGCACGCTCTTTCCTCGCCCGATAGCCGAGTCGCTTAACGGTGTCC
AGATGCAGCCCGAAATGTTTGGCCGTTTGCGGCCAAGAGTGGCCCTCGTCGTCGTGATAGGCGCGGATGC
GTTCGCGGCGTGCAGCCTGCTCGGCGAGCCACTCGCTGCGTTCCTGCGCCACGAGCCGGACGACGTGGCG
TTCGGATAGTCCGGTGATTCGAGCGCCTTCGGCGGCGGTCACGCGCCGCTTTTTGCGGACAGTCGGCTGC
CGGTTGTAGCCGTCGCTGTAGCCGTCGCTCATAGCAATGCCTCCATGGCTGACGCGGACTTTGCGCGCCG
CGCAACTGTGCTCGCCGCCGTGCGCGCTGCTGCGCCCTTCCGCGAGATGGCCGACTGGCGCGCACTGAGT
GTGGCCTCGTAGACCACGATCCCGTCCGCCCAAATGCGCGACTTGGTTGTGATCCAACGCCAAATGCTGT
TGGCGATGGCGCGGACCTCGCTGTCCGGTAGCGGTCCGGGACACACGTCGTTGCACGGAAATTCGGCGTT
TCGCGCGTGGCACTCGGCATAGATCGCGCGG
